Addgene plasmid #42976: I-AATC
Depositing lab: Chad Cowan & Kiran Musunuru. Depositing organization: Harvard University. Publication: A TALEN Genome-Editing System for Generating Human Stem Cell-Based Disease Models. Ding Q, Lee YK, Schaefer EA, Peters DT, Veres A, Kim K, Kuperwasser N, Motola DL, Meissner TB, Hendriks WT, Trevisan M, Gupta RM, Moisan A, Banks E, Friesen M, Schinzel RT, Xia F, Tang A, Xia Y, Figueroa E, Wann A, Ahfeldt T, Daheron L, Zhang F, Rubin LL, Peng LF, Chung RT, Musunuru K, Cowan CA. Cell Stem Cell. 2012 Dec 12. pii: S1934-5909(12)00645-5. doi: 10.1016/j.stem.2012.11.011. PubMed 23246482.
Backbone
  Vector backbone: pCRII-TOPO
  Backbone manufacturer: Invitrogen
  Backbone size w/o insert (bp): 3973
  Vector type: Bacterial Cloning
Growth in bacteria
  Bacterial resistance: Ampicillin and Kanamycin, 100 & 50 μg/mL
  Growth temperature: 37°C
  Growth strain: Top10
  Copy number: High Copy
Gene/Insert
  Gene/Insert name: I-AATC
  Species: Synthetic
  Insert size (bp): 424
  Cloning method: TOPO Cloning
  Sequencing primers: 5′ T7; 3′ M13-rev
Terms and licenses: Academic/Nonprofit Terms; Industry Terms: Not Available to Industry
How to cite: I-AATC was a gift from Chad Cowan & Kiran Musunuru (Addgene plasmid # 42976 ; http://n2t.net/addgene:42976 ; RRID:Addgene_42976)
