[The description below was written by a language model from this plasmid's Addgene catalogue record.]
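Description:
I-AATC is a bacterial cloning plasmid built on the commercial pCRII-TOPO backbone (about 4.0 kb without insert), into which a 424 bp synthetic fragment was introduced by TOPO cloning. It is a high-copy plasmid propagated in E. coli, and the record lists both ampicillin and kanamycin resistance, consistent with the dual selection markers carried by this backbone. Standard T7 and M13-reverse primer sites flank the cloning site and are listed for sequencing across the insert. No feature table accompanies the record, so origins of replication, promoters and other backbone elements are not individually documented here.

The record describes the insert only by its name and as synthetic; it does not spell out what the fragment encodes. The associated publication describes a TALEN genome-editing system for generating human stem cell-based disease models. In that context, the name suggests a library component: "AATC" probably denotes a four-nucleotide target string, and an insert of roughly 400 bp would be compatible with about four TALE repeat units, each recognising one base. The "I" prefix may indicate a position within an ordered assembly. These readings are inferences from the name, the insert size and the publication, not facts stated in the record. The plasmid has no listed expression elements for mammalian cells and is classed purely as a cloning vector. It is therefore best understood as a storage and source construct, from which the synthetic module can be recovered to build larger TALEN arrays, and not as a functional nuclease expression plasmid.
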