>Addgene plasmid #42976 | I-AATC | depositor partial sequence | sequence record 58241 | I-AATC sequence 424 bps
CGTCTCCTGACCCCAGAGCAGGTCGTGGCAATCGCCTCCAACATTGGCGGGAAACAGGCACTCGAGACTG
TCCAGCGCCTGCTTCCCGTGCTGTGCCAAGCGCACGGACTCACCCCAGAGCAGGTCGTGGCAATCGCCTC
CAACATTGGCGGGAAACAGGCACTCGAGACTGTCCAGCGCCTGCTTCCCGTGCTGTGCCAAGCGCACGGC
CTCACCCCAGAGCAGGTCGTGGCCATTGCCTCGAATGGAGGGGGCAAACAGGCGTTGGAAACCGTACAAC
GATTGCTGCCGGTGCTGTGCCAAGCGCACGGATTAACCCCAGAGCAGGTCGTGGCGATCGCAAGCCACGA
CGGAGGAAAGCAAGCCTTGGAAACAGTACAGAGGCTGTTGCCTGTGCTGTGCCAAGCGCACGGCTTAAGA
GACG
