>Addgene plasmid #42976 | I-AATC | addgene partial sequence | sequence record 60021 | M13-F20 5'-TGTAAAACGACGGCCAGT-3'
CTATAGGGCGAATTGGGCCCTCTAGATGCATGCTCGAGCGGCCGCCAGTGTGATGGATATCTGCAGAATT
CGCCCTTATATAGATGCCGTCCTAGCGCGTCTCCTGACCCCAGAGCAGGTCGTGGCAATCGCCTCCAACA
TTGGCGGGAAACAGGCACTCGAGACTGTCCAGCGCCTGCTTCCCGTGCTGTGCCAAGCGCACGGACTCAC
CCCAGAGCAGGTCGTGGCAATCGCCTCCAACATTGGCGGGAAACAGGCACTCGAGACTGTCCAGCGCCTG
CTTCCCGTGCTGTGCCAAGCGCACGGCCTCACCCCAGAGCAGGTCGTGGCCATTGCCTCGAATGGAGGGG
GCAAACAGGCGTTGGAAACCGTACAACGATTGCTGCCGGTGCTGTGCCAAGCGCACGGATTAACCCCAGA
GCAGGTCGTGGCGATCGCAAGCCACGACGGAGGAAAGCAAGCCTTGGAAACAGTACAGAGGCTGTTGCCT
GTGCTGTGCCAAGCGCACGGCTTAAGAGACGTGGGCACAGGAAAGATACTTAAGGGCGAATTCCAGCACA
CTGGCGGCCGTTACTAGTGGATCCGAGCTCGGTACCAAGCTTGGCGTAATCATGGTCATAGCTGTTTCCT
GTGTGAAATTGTTATCCGCTCACAATTCCACACAACATACGAGCCGGAAGCATAAAGTGTAAAGCCTGGG
GTGCCTAATGAGTGAGCTAACTCACATTAATTGCGTTGCGCTCACTGCCCGCTTTCCAGTCGGGAAACCT
GTCGTGCCAGCTGCATTAATGAATCGGCCAACGCGCGGGGAGAGGCGGTTTGCGTATTGGGCGCTCTTCC
GCTTCCTCGCTCACTGACTCGCTGCGCTCGGTCGTTCGGCTGCGGCGAGCGGTATCAGCTCACTCAAAGG
CGGTAATACGGTTATCCACAGAATCAGG
